>Addgene plasmid #108475 | GFP-CenpB 1-166 | addgene full sequence | sequence record 208147 | Addgene NGS Result
TAGTTATTAATAGTAATCAATTACGGGGTCATTAGTTCATAGCCCATATATGGAGTTCCGCGTTACATAA
CTTACGGTAAATGGCCCGCCTGGCTGACCGCCCAACGACCCCCGCCCATTGACGTCAATAATGACGTATG
TTCCCATAGTAACGCCAATAGGGACTTTCCATTGACGTCAATGGGTGGAGTATTTACGGTAAACTGCCCA
CTTGGCAGTACATCAAGTGTATCATATGCCAAGTACGCCCCCTATTGACGTCAATGACGGTAAATGGCCC
GCCTGGCATTATGCCCAGTACATGACCTTATGGGACTTTCCTACTTGGCAGTACATCTACGTATTAGTCA
TCGCTATTACCATGGTGATGCGGTTTTGGCAGTACATCAATGGGCGTGGATAGCGGTTTGACTCACGGGG
ATTTCCAAGTCTCCACCCCATTGACGTCAATGGGAGTTTGTTTTGGCACCAAAATCAACGGGACTTTCCA
AAATGTCGTAACAACTCCGCCCCATTGACGCAAATGGGCGGTAGGCGTGTACGGTGGGAGGTCTATATAA
GCAGAGCTGGTTTAGTGAACCGTCAGATCCGCTAGCGCTACCGGTCGCCACCATGGTGAGCAAGGGCGAG
GAGCTGTTCACCGGGGTGGTGCCCATCCTGGTCGAGCTGGACGGCGACGTAAACGGCCACAAGTTCAGCG
TGTCCGGCGAGGGCGAGGGCGATGCCACCTACGGCAAGCTGACCCTGAAGTTCATCTGCACCACCGGCAA
GCTGCCCGTGCCCTGGCCCACCCTCGTGACCACCCTGACCTACGGCGTGCAGTGCTTCAGCCGCTACCCC
GACCACATGAAGCAGCACGACTTCTTCAAGTCCGCCATGCCCGAAGGCTACGTCCAGGAGCGCACCATCT
TCTTCAAGGACGACGGCAACTACAAGACCCGCGCCGAGGTGAAGTTCGAGGGCGACACCCTGGTGAACCG
CATCGAGCTGAAGGGCATCGACTTCAAGGAGGACGGCAACATCCTGGGGCACAAGCTGGAGTACAACTAC
AACAGCCACAACGTCTATATCATGGCCGACAAGCAGAAGAACGGCATCAAGGTGAACTTCAAGATCCGCC
ACAACATCGAGGACGGCAGCGTGCAGCTCGCCGACCACTACCAGCAGAACACCCCCATCGGCGACGGCCC
CGTGCTGCTGCCCGACAACCACTACCTGAGCACCCAGTCCGCCCTGAGCAAAGACCCCAACGAGAAGCGC
GATCACATGGTCCTGCTGGAGTTCGTGACCGCCGCCGGGATCACTCTCGGCATGGACGAGCTGTACAAGT
CCGGCCGGACTCAGATCTCGAGCTCAAGCTTCGAATTCGGCCCCAAGAGGCGACAGCTGACGTTCCGGGA
GAAGTCACGGATCATCCAGGAGGTGGAGGAGAATCCGGACCTGCGCAAGGGCGAGATCGCGCGGCGCTTC
AACATCCCGCCGTCCACGCTGAGCACGATCCTGAAGAACAAGCGCGCCATCCTGGCGTCGGAGCGCAAGT
ACGGGGTGGCCTCCACCTGCCGCAAGACCAACAAGCTGTCTCCCTACGACAAGCTCGAGGGCTTGCTCAT
CGCCTGGTTCCAGCAGATCCGCGCCGCCGGCCTGCCGGTCAAGGGCATCATCCTCAAGGAGAAGGCGCTG
CGCATAGCCGAGGAGCTGGGCATGGACGACTTCACCGCCTCCAACGGCTGGCTGGACCGCTTCCGCCGGC
GCCACGGCGTGGTGTCCTGCAGCGGCGTGGCCCGCGCCCGCGCGCGAAACGCTGCCCCCCGCACCCCGGC
GGCGCCTGCCAGTCCGGCCGCGGTGCCCTCGGAGGGCGGGAGCACTGAATTCTGCAGTCGACGGTACCGC
GGGCCCGGGATCCACCGGATCTAGATAACTGATCATAATCAGCCATACCACATTTGTAGAGGTTTTACTT
GCTTTAAAAAACCTCCCACACCTCCCCCTGAACCTGAAACATAAAATGAATGCAATTGTTGTTGTTAACT
TGTTTATTGCAGCTTATAATGGTTACAAATAAAGCAATAGCATCACAAATTTCACAAATAAAGCATTTTT
TTCACTGCATTCTAGTTGTGGTTTGTCCAAACTCATCAATGTATCTTAACGCGTAAATTGTAAGCGTTAA
TATTTTGTTAAAATTCGCGTTAAATTTTTGTTAAATCAGCTCATTTTTTAACCAATAGGCCGAAATCGGC
AAAATCCCTTATAAATCAAAAGAATAGACCGAGATAGGGT
[37 nt withheld, positions 2281-2317]
AAAGAACGTGGACTCCAACGTCAAAGG
[49 nt withheld, positions 2345-2393]
T
[91 nt withheld, positions 2395-2485]
G
[124 nt withheld, positions 2487-2610]
CAGGTGGCACTTTTCGGGGAAATGTGCGCGGAACCCCTATTTGTTTATTTTTCTAAATACATTCAAATAT
GTATCCGCTCATGAGACAATAACCCTGATAAATGCTTCAATAATATTGAAAAAGGAAGAGTCCTGAGGCG
GAAAGAACCAGCTGTGGAATGTGTGTCAGTTAGGGTGTGGAAAGTCCCCAGGCTCCCCAGCAGGCAGAAG
TATGCAAAGCATGCATCTCAATTAGTCAGCAACCAGGTGTGGAAAGTCCCCAGGCTCCCCAGCAGGCAGA
AGTATGCAAAGCATGCATCTCAATTAGTCAGCAACCATAGTCCCGCCCCTAACTCCGCCCATCCCGCCCC
TAACTCCGCCCAGTTCCGCCCATTCTCCGCCCCATGGCTGACTAATTTTTTTTATTTATGCAGAGGCCGA
GGCCGCCTCGGCCTCTGAGCTATTCCAGAAGTAGTGAGGAGGCTTTTTTGGAGGCCTAGGCTTTTGCAAA
GATCGATCAAGAGACAGGATGAGGATCGTTTCGCATGATTGAACAAGATGGATTGCACGCAGGTTCTCCG
GCCGCTTGGGTGGAGAGGCTATTCGGCTATGACTGGGCACAACAGACAATCGGCTGCTCTGATGCCGCCG
TGTTCCGGCTGTCAGCGCAGGGGCGCCCGGTTCTTTTTGTCAAGACCGACCTGTCCGGTGCCCTGAATGA
ACTGCAAGACGAGGCAGCGCGGCTATCGTGGCTGGCCACGACGGGCGTTCCTTGCGCAGCTGTGCTCGAC
GTTGTCACTGAAGCGGGAAGGGACTGGCTGCTATTGGGCGAAGTGCCGGGGCAGGATCTCCTGTCATCTC
ACCTTGCTCCTGCCGAGAAAGTATCCATCATGGCTGATGCAATGCGGCGGCTGCATACGCTTGATCCGGC
TACCTGCCCATTCGACCACCAAGCGAAACATCGCATCGAGCGAGCACGTACTCGGATGGAAGCCGGTCTT
GTCGATCAGGATGATCTGGACGAAGAGCATCAGGGGCTCGCGCCAGCCGAACTGTTCGCCAGGCTCAAGG
CGAGCATGCCCGACGGCGAGGATCTCGTCGTGACCCATGGCGATGCCTGCTTGCCGAATATCATGGTGGA
AAATGGCCGCTTTTCTGGATTCATCGACTGTGGCCGGCTGGGTGTGGCGGACCGCTATCAGGACATAGCG
TTGGCTACCCGTGATATTGCTGAAGAGCTTGGCGGCGAATGGGCTGACCGCTTCCTCGTGCTTTACGGTA
TCGCCGCTCCCGATTCGCAGCGCATCGCCTTCTATCGCCTTCTTGACGAGTTCTTCTGAGCGGGACTCTG
GGGTTCGAAATGACCGACCAAGCGACGCCCAACCTGCCATCACGAGATTTCGATTCCACCGCCGCCTTCT
ATGAAAGGTTGGGCTTCGGAATCGTTTTCCGGGACGCCGGCTGGATGATCCTCCAGCGCGGGGATCTCAT
GCTGGAGTTCTTCGCCCACCCTAGGGGGAGGCTAACTGAAACACGGAAGGAGACAATACCGGAAGGAACC
CGCGCTATGACGGCAATAAAAAGACAGAATAAAACGCACGGTGTTGGGTCGTTTGTTCATAAACGCGGGG
TTCGGTCCCAGGGCTGGCACTCTGTCGATACCCCACCGAGACCCCATTGGGGCCAATACGCCCGCGTTTC
TTCCTTTTCCCCACCCCACCCCCCAAGTTCGGGTGAAGGCCCAGGGCTCGCAGCCAACGTCGGGGCGGCA
GGCCCTGCCATAGCCTCAGGTTACTCATATATACTTTAGATTGATTTAAAACTTCATTTTTAATTTAAAA
GGATCTAGGTGAAGATCCTTTTTGATAATCTCATGACCAAAATCCCTTAACGTGAGTTTTCGTTCCACTG
AGCGTCAGACCCCGTAGAAAAGATCAAAGGATCTTCTTGAGATCCTTTTTTTCTGCGCGTAATCTGCTGC
TTGCAAACAAAAAAACCACCGCTACCAGCGGTGGTTTGTTTGCCGGATCAAGAGCTACCAACTCTTTTTC
CGAAGGTAACTGGCTTCAGCAGAGCGCAGATACCAAATACTGTTCTTCTAGTGTAGCCGTAGTTAGGCCA
CCACTTCAAGAACTCTGTAGCACCGCCTACATACCTCGCTCTGCTAATCCTGTTACCAGTGGCTGCTGCC
AGTGGCGATAAGTCGTGTCTTACCGGGTTGGACTCAAGACGATAGTTACCGGATAAGGCGCAGCGGTCGG
GCTGAACGGGGGGTTCGTGCACACAGCCCAGCTTGGAGCGAACGACCTACACCGAACTGAGATACCTACA
GCGTGAGCTATGAGAAAGCGCCACGCTTCCCGAAGGGAGAAAGGCGGACAGGTATCCGGTAAGCGGCAGG
GTCGGAACAGGAGAGCGCACGAGGGAGCTTCCAGGGGGAAACGCCTGGTATCTTTATAGTCCTGTCGGGT
TTCGCCACCTCTGACTTGAGCGTCGATTTTTGTGATGCTCGTCAGGGGGGCGGAGCCTATGGAAAAACGC
CAGCAACGCGGCCTTTTTACGGTTCCTGGCCTTTTGCTGGCCTTTTGCTCACATGTTCTTTCCTGCGTTA
TCCCCTGATTCTGTGGATAACCGTATTACCGCCATGCAT
Features (pLannotate 1.2.2; 16 found; start..end, strand, type, name):
     61..364     +  enhancer       CMV enhancer: human cytomegalovirus immediate early enhancer
    365..568     +  promoter       CMV promoter: human cytomegalovirus (CMV) immediate early promoter
    613..1329    +  CDS            EGFP: EGFP is a basic (constitutively fluorescent) green fluorescent protein published in 1996, derived from Aequorea victoria. It is reported to be a rapidly-maturing weak dimer with moderate acid sensitivity.
   1335..1368    +  misc_feature   MCS (fragment): multiple cloning site
   1369..1866    +  CDS            CENPB (fragment): CENPB_HUMAN - Experimental evidence at protein level: Swiss-Prot protein existence level 1. Interacts with centromeric heterochromatin in chromosomes and binds to a specific 17 bp subset of alphoid satellite DNA, called the CENP-B box (PubMed:11726497). May organize arrays of centromere satellite DNA into a higher-order structure which then directs centromere formation and kinetochore assembly in mammalian chromosomes (Probable). From Homo sapiens (Human).
   1867..1903    +  misc_feature   MCS (fragment): multiple cloning site
   1920..2004    +  CDS            large T antigen (fragment): large T antigen from SV40 (simian virus 40)
   2027..2148    +  polyA_signal   SV40 poly(A) signal: SV40 polyadenylation signal
   2182..2610    -  rep_origin     f1 ori (sequence partly withheld): f1 bacteriophage origin of replication; arrow indicates direction of (+) strand synthesis
   2637..2741    +  promoter       AmpR promoter: bla
   2743..3100    +  promoter       SV40 promoter: SV40 enhancer and early promoter
   3135..3929    +  CDS            NeoR/KanR: aminoglycoside phosphotransferase from Tn5; aph(3')-II (or nptII); confers resistance to neomycin, kanamycin, and G418 (Geneticin®)
   3950..4102    +  CDS            ble (fragment): BLE_KLEPN - Experimental evidence at protein level: Swiss-Prot protein existence level 1. Binding protein with a strong affinity to the bleomycin family of antibiotics. Binds to CL990; an antimitotic-antibiotic compound. From Klebsiella pneumoniae.
   4161..4208    +  polyA_signal   HSV TK poly(A) signal: herpes simplex virus thymidine kinase polyadenylation signal (Cole and Stacy, 1985)
   4299..4315    -  polyA_signal   bGH poly(A) signal (fragment): bovine growth hormone polyadenylation signal
   4537..5125    +  rep_origin     ori: high-copy-number ColE1/pMB1/pBR322/pUC origin of replication
