[The description below was written by a language model from this plasmid's Addgene catalogue record and pLannotate feature annotations shown in this document.]
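Description:
GFP-CenpB 1-166 is a mammalian expression plasmid built on the pEGFP-C2 backbone that produces EGFP fused to the N-terminus of the first 166 amino acids of human CENP-B. This 498 bp fragment encodes only the DNA-binding domain of CENP-B, the part of the protein that recognises the CENP-B box, a 17 bp motif within centromeric alphoid satellite DNA. The insert was cloned into the multiple cloning site downstream of EGFP using EcoRI at both ends, and remnants of the polylinker flank it in the sequenced 5,239 nt record. Transcription of the fusion is driven by the human cytomegalovirus immediate early enhancer and promoter and terminated by the SV40 polyadenylation signal. The short large T antigen fragment annotated just upstream of that signal is most likely part of the SV40-derived terminator region rather than a functional coding element.

The plasmid is propagated in E. coli at high copy from a ColE1/pUC-type origin and selected with kanamycin. Resistance comes from the Tn5 aminoglycoside phosphotransferase (NeoR/KanR) gene, which sits behind both a bacterial bla promoter and the SV40 enhancer/early promoter and is followed by the HSV TK polyadenylation signal. The same cassette can therefore support G418 selection in mammalian cells. An f1 origin is also present, and the small ble and bGH poly(A) fragments appear to be incidental backbone matches.

The stated purpose is simply expression of GFP-CenpB 1-166. Because the fusion carries a centromere-binding domain and a fluorescent tag, it is suited to marking centromeres in cells. The associated publication concerns the spatial separation of Aurora B kinase from kinetochore substrates, but the record does not state this construct's role in that work.
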