Addgene plasmid #108475: GFP-CenpB 1-166
Purpose: expression of GFP-CenpB 1-166
Depositing lab: Susanne Lens. Depositing organization: University Medical Centre Utrecht. Publication: Sensing chromosome bi-orientation by spatial separation of aurora B kinase from kinetochore substrates. Liu D, Vader G, Vromans MJ, Lampson MA, Lens SM. Science. 2009 Mar 6;323(5919):1350-3. doi: 10.1126/science.1167000. Epub 2009 Jan 15. PubMed 19150808.
Backbone
  Vector backbone: pEGFP-C2
  Backbone size w/o insert (bp): 4700
  Vector type: Mammalian Expression
Growth in bacteria
  Bacterial resistance: Kanamycin, 50 μg/mL
  Growth temperature: 37°C
  Growth strain: DH5alpha
  Copy number: High Copy
Gene/Insert
  Gene/Insert name: CenpB 1-166 AA
  Species: H. sapiens (human)
  Insert size (bp): 498
  Mutation: encodes only the DNA-binding domain of CENP-B
  Entrez Gene: CENPB
  Promoter: CMV
  Tag / fusion protein: EGFP (N terminal on insert)
  Cloning method: Restriction Enzyme; 5′ cloning site EcoR1 (unknown if destroyed); 3′ cloning site EcoR1 (unknown if destroyed)
Terms and licenses: Academic/Nonprofit Terms; Industry Terms: Not Available to Industry
How to cite: GFP-CenpB 1-166 was a gift from Susanne Lens (Addgene plasmid # 108475 ; http://n2t.net/addgene:108475 ; RRID:Addgene_108475)
